Addgene plasmid #28996: pEMS1043
Purpose: Expression of the reporter gene under the control of the MiniPromoter in this plasmid has not been tested
Depositing lab: Elizabeth Simpson. Depositing organization: University of British Columbia. Publication: A regulatory toolbox of MiniPromoters to drive selective expression in the brain. Portales-Casamar E, Swanson DJ, Liu L, de Leeuw CN, Banks KG, Ho Sui SJ, Fulton DL, Ali J, Amirabbasi M, Arenillas DJ, Babyak N, Black SF, Bonaguro RJ, Brauer E, Candido TR, Castellarin M, Chen J, Chen Y, Cheng JC, Chopra V, Docking TR, Dreolini L, D'Souza CA, Flynn EK, Glenn R, Hatakka K, Hearty TG, Imanian B, Jiang S, Khorasan-zadeh S, Komljenovic I, Laprise S, Liao NY, Lim JS, Lithwick S, Liu F, Liu J, Lu M, McConechy M, McLeod AJ, Milisavljevic M, Mis J, O'Connor K, Palma B, Palmquist DL, Schmouth JF, Swanson MI, Tam B, Ticoll A, Turner JL, Varhol R, Vermeulen J, Watkins RF, Wilson G, Wong BK, Wong SH, Wong TY, Yang GS, Ypsilanti AR, Jones SJ, Holt RA, Goldowitz D, Wasserman WW, Simpson EM. Proc Natl Acad Sci U S A. 2010 Sep 21. 107(38):16589-94. 10.1073/pnas.1009158107 PubMed 20807748.
Backbone
  Vector backbone: pEMS1040
  Backbone size w/o insert (bp): 17590
  Vector type: Pleiades Promoter Project [sic, Pleaides Plieades]
Growth in bacteria
  Bacterial resistance: Ampicillin, 100 μg/mL
  Growth temperature: 37°C
  Growth strain: DH5alpha
  Growth instructions: DH10B
  Copy number: High Copy
Gene/Insert
  Gene/Insert name: Ple135 (alt names: NR2E1; Orphan nuclear receptor NR2E1)
  Species: H. sapiens (human)
  Insert size (bp): 1638
  Entrez Gene: NR2E1 (a.k.a. TLL, TLX, XTLL)
  Tag / fusion protein: Cre-EGFP-NLS (C terminal on backbone)
  Cloning method: Restriction Enzyme; 5′ cloning site MluI (unknown if destroyed); 3′ cloning site MluI (unknown if destroyed)
  Sequencing primers: 5′ Unknown
Terms and licenses: Academic/Nonprofit Terms; Industry Terms: Not Available to Industry
How to cite: pEMS1043 was a gift from Elizabeth Simpson (Addgene plasmid # 28996 ; http://n2t.net/addgene:28996 ; RRID:Addgene_28996)
