[The description below was written by a language model from this plasmid's Addgene catalogue record.]
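Description:
pEMS1043 is a plasmid from the Pleiades Promoter Project, a collection of constructs carrying compact human regulatory elements ("MiniPromoters") designed to drive selective gene expression in defined regions and cell types of the brain. It is built on the large pEMS1040 backbone (about 17.6 kb without insert). In bacteria it is maintained as a high-copy plasmid under ampicillin selection. The record does not list the origin of replication or any other backbone elements, and no feature table is provided. What else this unusually large backbone contains, and how the construct is meant to be delivered into mammalian cells or animals, therefore cannot be stated from the information given.

The insert is Ple135, a 1,638 bp MiniPromoter derived from regulatory sequence of human NR2E1 (also called TLX or TLL), which encodes an orphan nuclear receptor. It was cloned by restriction digestion into an MluI site at both ends, so insert orientation is not enforced by the cloning sites themselves. The MiniPromoter sits upstream of a backbone-encoded Cre-EGFP-NLS reporter. This fusion combines Cre recombinase, green fluorescent protein and a nuclear localisation signal. Promoter activity could thus in principle be read out directly as nuclear fluorescence, or indirectly through Cre-mediated recombination of loxP-flanked targets.

The depositor states that reporter expression under the control of this MiniPromoter has not been tested in this plasmid. It should therefore be regarded as an unvalidated candidate tool for NR2E1-patterned expression rather than a characterised driver.
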