>Addgene plasmid #28996 | pEMS1043 | addgene partial sequence | sequence record 40343 | pEMS1307-fwd 5'-ccgcacgtctaagaaaccat-3'
GGCGTATCACGAGGCCCTTTCGTCTTCAAGAATTAATTCCGATCATATTCAATAACCCTTAATATAACTT
CGTATAATGTATGCTATACGAAGTTATTAGGTCTGAAGAGGAGTTTACGTCCAGCCNAGCTCGAAGGGGT
TCGAATTCGAGCTCCTAGGCCGGCCACGCGTCACAGCCCGCTCCCCCTGGGACGCCCAGGCGGAGGACCT
GCTGCGCCCTCCCAGGGCTCGGGGGACTCCAGCATTCACTTGCACGCACAGGCGAACTCTGATTGAAAGC
CCGGGATGACACCGAGTCTGGAGAAAGAGGGACCGGGGGGTGGGCTGGCGGAATTGCAGAGCGCCGGCCA
CAGCTCCCCTCCCCGCGAACGTCGAGCGGAGGGCGGGAGGTGTAACCTCTGACCTCTGGCCGGGTCCACG
CCCTGAGGAGGGACTGGCAAGCTCTTGTTCGACAAGTTCAAGCTGCCGAGAGAGCTTAAATAGAATTAAT
CTCTTAGAGATCGGGGATCATCGCTCCCTCGGCATGCGCTCTCCCAGCGCCGCGCACAGAGCAAGGCGCG
AGAGAGCTCAGGAATCGCGGGAAGGCAAGCGGAATGGGGAGGGGGTAGGGGATGAGGGCCTCTCTTCACT
ATTCCTCCGCCCGGAGAGCGGGAGCCCGCAACGCCCGCCGAGGACGAGCGGCGGGAGGGAACGCTCTGCC
CTCCAGCCGCCCCGGTGCAGATAATGGAGGCGACAAGAGATTCGCTCA
